>Addgene plasmid #142127 | TFORF2706 | addgene full sequence | sequence record 395727 | Addgene NGS Result
TTAATGTAGTCTTATGCAATACTCTTGTAGTCTTGCAACATGGTAACGATGAGTTAGCAACATGCCTTAC
AAGGAGAGAAAAAGCACCGTGCATGCCGATTGGTGGAAGTAAGGTGGTACGATCGTGCCTTATTAGGAAG
GCAACAGACGGGTCTGACATGGATTGGACGAACCACTGAATTGCCGCATTGCAGAGATATTGTATTTAAG
TGCCTAGCTCGATACATAAACGGGTCTCTCTGGTTAGACCAGATCTGAGCCTGGGAGCTCTCTGGCTAAC
TAGGGAACCCACTGCTTAAGCCTCAATAAAGCTTGCCTTGAGTGCTTCAAGTAGTGTGTGCCCGTCTGTT
GTGTGACTCTGGTAACTAGAGATCCCTCAGACCCTTTTAGTCAGTGTGGAAAATCTCTAGCAGTGGCGCC
CGAACAGGGACTTGAAAGCGAAAGGGAAACCAGAGGAGCTCTCTCGACGCAGGACTCGGCTTGCTGAAGC
GCGCACGGCAAGAGGCGAGGGGCGGCGACTGGTGAGTACGCCAAAAATTTTGACTAGCGGAGGCTAGAAG
GAGAGAGATGGGTGCGAGAGCGTCAGTATTAAGCGGGGGAGAATTAGATCGCGATGGGAAAAAATTCGGT
TAAGGCCAGGGGGAAAGAAAAAATATAAATTAAAACATATAGTATGGGCAAGCAGGGAGCTAGAACGATT
CGCAGTTAATCCTGGCCTGTTAGAAACATCAGAAGGCTGTAGACAAATACTGGGACAGCTACAACCATCC
CTTCAGACAGGATCAGAAGAACTTAGATCATTATATAATACAGTAGCAACCCTCTATTGTGTGCATCAAA
GGATAGAGATAAAAGACACCAAGGAAGCTTTAGACAAGATAGAGGAAGAGCAAAACAAAAGTAAGACCAC
CGCACAGCAAGCGGCCGCTGATCTTCAGACCTGGAGGAGGAGATATGAGGGACAATTGGAGAAGTGAATT
ATATAAATATAAAGTAGTAAAAATTGAACCATTAGGAGTAGCACCCACCAAGGCAAAGAGAAGAGTGGTG
CAGAGAGAAAAAAGAGCAGTGGGAATAGGAGCTTTGTTCCTTGGGTTCTTGGGAGCAGCAGGAAGCACTA
TGGGCGCAGCGTCAATGACGCTGACGGTACAGGCCAGACAATTATTGTCTGGTATAGTGCAGCAGCAGAA
CAATTTGCTGAGGGCTATTGAGGCGCAACAGCATCTGTTGCAACTCACAGTCTGGGGCATCAAGCAGCTC
CAGGCAAGAATCCTGGCTGTGGAAAGATACCTAAAGGATCAACAGCTCCTGGGGATTTGGGGTTGCTCTG
GAAAACTCATTTGCACCACTGCTGTGCCTTGGAATGCTAGTTGGAGTAATAAATCTCTGGAACAGATTTG
GAATCACACGACCTGGATGGAGTGGGACAGAGAAATTAACAATTACACAAGCTTAATACACTCCTTAATT
GAAGAATCGCAAAACCAGCAAGAAAAGAATGAACAAGAATTATTGGAATTAGATAAATGGGCAAGTTTGT
GGAATTGGTTTAACATAACAAATTGGCTGTGGTATATAAAATTATTCATAATGATAGTAGGAGGCTTGGT
AGGTTTAAGAATAGTTTTTGCTGTACTTTCTATAGTGAATAGAGTTAGGCAGGGATATTCACCATTATCG
TTTCAGACCCACCTCCCAACCCCGAGGGGACCCATGCATTGCATCTCAATTAGTCAGCAACCAGGTGTGG
AAAGTCCCCAGGCTCCCCAGCAGGCAGAAGTATGCAAAGCATGCGTCTCAATTAGTCAGCAACCATAGTC
CCGCCCCTAACTCCGCCCATCCCGCCCCTAACTCCGCCCAGTTCCGCCCATTCTCCGCCCCATGGCTGAC
TAATTTTTTTTATTTATGCAGAGGCCGAGGCCGCCTCGGCCTCTGAGCTATTCCAGAAGTAGTGAGGAGG
CTTTTTTGGAGGCCTAGGCTTTTGCAAAAAGCTTTCTAGAGGTACCACCGGAGCTTACCATGACCGAGTA
CAAGCCCACGGTGCGCCTCGCCACCCGCGACGACGTCCCCAGGGCCGTACGCACCCTCGCCGCCGCGTTC
GCCGACTACCCCGCCACGCGCCACACCGTCGATCCGGACCGCCACATCGAGCGGGTCACCGAGCTGCAAG
AACTCTTCCTCACGCGCGTCGGGCTCGACATCGGCAAGGTGTGGGTCGCGGACGACGGCGCCGCCGTGGC
GGTCTGGACCACGCCGGAGAGCGTCGAAGCGGGGGCGGTGTTCGCCGAGATCGGCCCGCGCATGGCCGAG
TTGAGCGGTTCCCGGCTGGCCGCGCAGCAACAGATGGAAGGCCTCCTGGCGCCGCACCGGCCCAAGGAGC
CCGCGTGGTTCCTGGCCACCGTCGGCGTCTCGCCCGACCACCAGGGCAAGGGTCTGGGCAGCGCCGTCGT
GCTCCCCGGAGTGGAGGCGGCCGAGCGCGCCGGGGTGCCCGCCTTCCTGGAGACCTCCGCGCCCCGCAAC
CTCCCCTTCTACGAGCGGCTCGGCTTCACCGTCACCGCCGACGTCGAGGTGCCCGAAGGACCGCGCACCT
GGTGCATGACCCGCAAGCCCGGTGCCAGTTAACGAATTCTAGATCTTGAGACAAATGGCAGTATTCATCC
ACAATTTTAAAAGAAAAGGGGGGATTGGGGGGTACAGTGCAGGGGAAAGAATAGTAGACATAATAGCAAC
AGACATACAAACTAAAGAATTACAAAAACAAATTACAAAAATTCAAAATTTTCGGGTTTATTACAGGGAC
AGCAGAGATCCACTTTGGCGCCGGCTCGAGGCCTGCAGGTGCAAAGATGGATAAAGTTTTAAACAGAGAG
GAATCTTTGCAGCTAATGGACCTTCTAGGTCTTGAAAGGAGTGGGAATTGGCTCCGGTGCCCGTCAGTGG
GCAGAGCGCACATCGCCCACAGTCCCCGAGAAGTTGGGGGGAGGGGTCGGCAATTGAACCGGTGCCTAGA
GAAGGTGGCGCGGGGTAAACTGGGAAAGTGATGTCGTGTACTGGCTCCGCCTTTTTCCCGAGGGTGGGGG
AGAACCGTATATAAGTGCAGTAGTCGCCGTGAACGTTCTTTTTCGCAACGGGTTTGCCGCCAGAACACAG
GTAAGTGCCGTGTGTGGTTCCCGCGGGCCTGGCCTCTTTACGGGTTATGGCCCTTGCGTGCCTTGAATTA
CTTCCACCTGGCTGCAGTACGTGATTCTTGATCCCGAGCTTCGGGTTGGAAGTGGGTGGGAGAGTTCGAG
GCCTTGCGCTTAAGGAGCCCCTTCGCCTCGTGCTTGAGTTGAGGCCTGGCCTGGGCGCTGGGGCCGCCGC
GTGCGAATCTGGTGGCACCTTCGCGCCTGTCTCGCTGCTTTCGATAAGTCTCTAGCCATTTAAAATTTTT
GATGACCTGCTGCGACGCTTTTTTTCTGGCAAGATAGTCTTGTAAATGCGGGCCAAGATCTGCACACTGG
TATTTCGGTTTTTGGGGCCGCGGGCGGCGACGGGGCCCGTGCGTCCCAGCGCACATGTTCGGCGAGGCGG
GGCCTGCGAGCGCGGCCACCGAGAATCGGACGGGGGTAGTCTCAAGCTGGCCGGCCTGCTCTGGTGCCTG
GCCTCGCGCCGCCGTGTATCGCCCCGCCCTGGGCGGCAAGGCTGGCCCGGTCGGCACCAGTTGCGTGAGC
GGAAAGATGGCCGCTTCCCGGCCCTGCTGCAGGGAGCTCAAAATGGAGGACGCGGCGCTCGGGAGAGCGG
GCGGGTGAGTCACCCACACAAAGGAAAAGGGCCTTTCCGTCCTCAGCCGTCGCTTCATGTGACTCCACGG
AGTACCGGGCGCCGTCCAGGCACCTCGATTAGTTCTCGAGCTTTTGGAGTACGTCGTCTTTAGGTTGGGG
GGAGGGGTTTTATGCGATGGAGTTTCCCCACACTGAGTGGGTGGAGACTGAAGTTAGGCCAGCTTGGCAC
TTGATGTAATTCTCCTTGGAATTTGCCCTTTTTGAGTTTGGATCTTGGTTCATTCTCAAGCCTCAGACAG
TGGTTCAAAGTTTTTTTCTTCCATTTCAGGTGTCGTGAGGCTAGCACCGCCACCATGCTCTTCTGGCACA
CGCAGCCCGAGCACTACAACCAGCACAACTCCGGCAGCTACCTGCGTGATGTGCTCGCTCTGCCCATCTT
CAAGCAGGAGGAACCCCAGCTGTCCCCCGAGAACGAGGCCCGCCTGCCACCCCTGCAATATGTGTTGTGT
GCTGCCACGTCCCCAGCCGTGAAGCTGCATGAAGAGACGCTGACCTACCTCAACCAAGGTCAGTCTTATG
AAATCCGACTACTGGAGAATCGGAAGCTGGGAGACTTTCAAGATCTGAACACAAAATATGTCAAGAGCAT
CATCCGTGTGGTCTTCCATGACCGCCGGCTGCAGTATACGGAGCACCAGCAGCTGGAGGGCTGGCGGTGG
AGTCGGCCAGGGGACCGGATCCTGGACATCGATATTCCACTGTCTGTTGGTATCTTGGACCCCAGGGCCA
GCCCGACCCAGCTGAATGCAGTCGAGTTTTTGTGGGACCCTGCGAAGAGAGCTTCTGCATTCATTCAGGT
ACACTGCATCAGCACAGAATTCACCCCCAGGAAGCACGGGGGCGAGAAGGGAGTGCCCTTTCGAGTCCAG
ATTGACACGTTTAAGCAGAACGAGAATGGGGAGTACACGGAGCACCTGCACTCAGCCAGCTGCCAGATCA
AGGTGTTCAAGCCGAAGGGAGCCGATCGGAAACAGAAGACTGACCGGGAGAAGATGGAGAAAAGAACTGC
CCAAGAGAAGGAGAAATACCAGCCGTCCTATGAAACCACCATCCTCACAGAGTGCTCTCCATGGCCCGAC
GTGGCCTACCAGGTGAACAGCGCCCCGTCCCCAAGCTACAATGGTTCTCCAAACAGCTTTGGCCTCGGCG
AAGGCAACGCCTCTCCGACCCACCCGGTGGAGGCCCTGCCCGTGGGCAGTGACCACCTGCTCCCATCAGC
TTCGATCCAGGATGCCCAGCAGTGGCTTCACCGCAACAGGTTCTCGCAGTTCTGCCGGCTCTTTGCCAGC
TTCTCAGGTGCTGACTTGCTGAAGATGTCCCGAGATGATTTGGTCCAGATCTGTGGTCCCGCAGATGGGA
TCCGGCTCTTCAACGCCATCAAAGGCCGGAATGTGAGGCCAAAGATGACCATTTATGTCTGTCAGGAGCT
GGAGCAGAATCGAGTGCCCCTGCAGCAGAAGCGGGACGGCAGTGGAGACAGCAACCTGTCTGTGTACCAC
GCCATCTTCCTGGAAGAGCTGACCACCTTGGAGCTGATTGAGAAGATCGCCAACCTGTACAGCATCTCCC
CCCAGCACATCCACCGAGTCTACCGGCAGGGCCCCACGGGCATCCATGTGGTGGTGAGCAACGAGATGGT
GCAGAACTTCCAAGATGAATCCTGTTTTGTCCTCAGCACAATTAAAGCTGAGAGCAATGATGGCTACCAC
ATCATCCTGAAATGTGGACTCTAGTAATGAACTAGTCCGTAACTTGAAAGTATTTCGATTTCTTGGCTTT
ATATATCTTGTGGAAAGGACGATGAAGCGAAGCCATTTGAACTGCCACGCGTTAAGTCGACAATCAACCT
CTGGATTACAAAATTTGTGAAAGATTGACTGGTATTCTTAACTATGTTGCTCCTTTTACGCTATGTGGAT
ACGCTGCTTTAATGCCTTTGTATCATGCTATTGCTTCCCGTATGGCTTTCATTTTCTCCTCCTTGTATAA
ATCCTGGTTGCTGTCTCTTTATGAGGAGTTGTGGCCCGTTGTCAGGCAACGTGGCGTGGTGTGCACTGTG
TTTGCTGACGCAACCCCCACTGGTTGGGGCATTGCCACCACCTGTCAGCTCCTTTCCGGGACTTTCGCTT
TCCCCCTCCCTATTGCCACGGCGGAACTCATCGCCGCCTGCCTTGCCCGCTGCTGGACAGGGGCTCGGCT
GTTGGGCACTGACAATTCCGTGGTGTTGTCGGGGAAATCATCGTCCTTTCCTTGGCTGCTCGCCTGTGTT
GCCACCTGGATTCTGCGCGGGACGTCCTTCTGCTACGTCCCTTCGGCCCTCAATCCAGCGGACCTTCCTT
CCCGCGGCCTGCTGCCGGCTCTGCGGCCTCTTCCGCGTCTTCGCCTTCGCCCTCAGACGAGTCGGATCTC
CCTTTGGGCCGCCTCCCCGCGTCGACTTTAAGACCAATGACTTACAAGGCAGCTGTAGATCTTAGCCACT
TTTTAAAAGAAAAGGGGGGACTGGAAGGGCTAATTCACTCCCAACGAAGACAAGATCTGCTTTTTGCTTG
TACTGGGTCTCTCTGGTTAGACCAGATCTGAGCCTGGGAGCTCTCTGGCTAACTAGGGAACCCACTGCTT
AAGCCTCAATAAAGCTTGCCTTGAGTGCTTCAAGTAGTGTGTGCCCGTCTGTTGTGTGACTCTGGTAACT
AGAGATCCCTCAGACCCTTTTAGTCAGTGTGGAAAATCTCTAGCAGTACGTATAGTAGTTCATGTCATCT
TATTATTCAGTATTTATAACTTGCAAAGAAATGAATATCAGAGAGTGAGAGGAACTTGTTTATTGCAGCT
TATAATGGTTACAAATAAAGCAATAGCATCACAAATTTCACAAATAAAGCATTTTTTTCACTGCATTCTA
GTTGTGGTTTGTCCAAACTCATCAATGTATCTTATCATGTCTGGCTCTAGCTATCCCGCCCCTAACTCCG
CCCATCCCGCCCCTAACTCCGCCCAGTTCCGCCCATTCTCCGCCCCATGGCTGACTAATTTTTTTTATTT
ATGCAGAGGCCGAGGCCGCCTCGGCCTCTGAGCTATTCCAGAAGTAGTGAGGAGGCTTTTTTGGAGGCCT
AGGGACGTACCCAATTCGCCCTATAGTGAGTCGTATTACGCGCGCTCACTGGCCGTCGTTTTACAACGTC
GTGACTGGGAAAACCCTGGCGTTACCCAACTTAATCGCCTTGCAGCACATCCCCCTTTCGCCAGCTGGCG
TAATAGCGAAGAGGCCCGCACCGATCGCCCTTCCCAACAGTTGCGCAGCCTGAATGGCGAATGGG
[124 nt withheld, positions 7136-7259]
C
[91 nt withheld, positions 7261-7351]
A
[49 nt withheld, positions 7353-7401]
CCTTTGACGTTGGAGTCCACGTTCTTT
[37 nt withheld, positions 7429-7465]
ACCCTATCTCGGTCTATTCTTTTGATTTATAAGGGATTTTGCCGATTTCGGCCTATTGGTTAAAAAATGA
GCTGATTTAACAAAAATTTAACGCGAATTTTAACAAAATATTAACGCTTACAATTTAGGTGGCACTTTTC
GGGGAAATGTGCGCGGAACCCCTATTTGTTTATTTTTCTAAATACATTCAAATATGTATCCGCTCATGAG
ACAATAACCCTGATAAATGCTTCAATAATATTGAAAAAGGAAGAGTATGAGTATTCAACATTTCCGTGTC
GCCCTTATTCCCTTTTTTGCGGCATTTTGCCTTCCTGTTTTTGCTCACCCAGAAACGCTGGTGAAAGTAA
AAGATGCTGAAGATCAGTTGGGTGCACGAGTGGGTTACATCGAACTGGATCTCAACAGCGGTAAGATCCT
TGAGAGTTTTCGCCCCGAAGAACGTTTTCCAATGATGAGCACTTTTAAAGTTCTGCTATGTGGCGCGGTA
TTATCCCGTATTGACGCCGGGCAAGAGCAACTCGGTCGCCGCATACACTATTCTCAGAATGACTTGGTTG
AGTACTCACCAGTCACAGAAAAGCATCTTACGGATGGCATGACAGTAAGAGAATTATGCAGTGCTGCCAT
AACCATGAGTGATAACACTGCGGCCAACTTACTTCTGACAACGATCGGAGGACCGAAGGAGCTAACCGCT
TTTTTGCACAACATGGGGGATCATGTAACTCGCCTTGATCGTTGGGAACCGGAGCTGAATGAAGCCATAC
CAAACGACGAGCGTGACACCACGATGCCTGTAGCAATGGCAACAACGTTGCGCAAACTATTAACTGGCGA
ACTACTTACTCTAGCTTCCCGGCAACAATTAATAGACTGGATGGAGGCGGATAAAGTTGCAGGACCACTT
CTGCGCTCGGCCCTTCCGGCTGGCTGGTTTATTGCTGATAAATCTGGAGCCGGTGAGCGTGGGTCTCGCG
GTATCATTGCAGCACTGGGGCCAGATGGTAAGCCCTCCCGTATCGTAGTTATCTACACGACGGGGAGTCA
GGCAACTATGGATGAACGAAATAGACAGATCGCTGAGATAGGTGCCTCACTGATTAAGCATTGGTAACTG
TCAGACCAAGTTTACTCATATATACTTTAGATTGATTTAAAACTTCATTTTTAATTTAAAAGGATCTAGG
TGAAGATCCTTTTTGATAATCTCATGACCAAAATCCCTTAACGTGAGTTTTCGTTCCACTGAGCGTCAGA
CCCCGTAGAAAAGATCAAAGGATCTTCTTGAGATCCTTTTTTTCTGCGCGTAATCTGCTGCTTGCAAACA
AAAAAACCACCGCTACCAGCGGTGGTTTGTTTGCCGGATCAAGAGCTACCAACTCTTTTTCCGAAGGTAA
CTGGCTTCAGCAGAGCGCAGATACCAAATACTGTTCTTCTAGTGTAGCCGTAGTTAGGCCACCACTTCAA
GAACTCTGTAGCACCGCCTACATACCTCGCTCTGCTAATCCTGTTACCAGTGGCTGCTGCCAGTGGCGAT
AAGTCGTGTCTTACCGGGTTGGACTCAAGACGATAGTTACCGGATAAGGCGCAGCGGTCGGGCTGAACGG
GGGGTTCGTGCACACAGCCCAGCTTGGAGCGAACGACCTACACCGAACTGAGATACCTACAGCGTGAGCT
ATGAGAAAGCGCCACGCTTCCCGAAGGGAGAAAGGCGGACAGGTATCCGGTAAGCGGCAGGGTCGGAACA
GGAGAGCGCACGAGGGAGCTTCCAGGGGGAAACGCCTGGTATCTTTATAGTCCTGTCGGGTTTCGCCACC
TCTGACTTGAGCGTCGATTTTTGTGATGCTCGTCAGGGGGGCGGAGCCTATGGAAAAACGCCAGCAACGC
GGCCTTTTTACGGTTCCTGGCCTTTTGCTGGCCTTTTGCTCACATGTTCTTTCCTGCGTTATCCCCTGAT
TCTGTGGATAACCGTATTACCGCCTTTGAGTGAGCTGATACCGCTCGCCGCAGCCGAACGACCGAGCGCA
GCGAGTCAGTGAGCGAGGAAGCGGAAGAGCGCCCAATACGCAAACCGCCTCTCCCCGCGCGTTGGCCGAT
TCATTAATGCAGCTGGCACGACAGGTTTCCCGACTGGAAAGCGGGCAGTGAGCGCAACGCAATTAATGTG
AGTTAGCTCACTCATTAGGCACCCCAGGCTTTACACTTTATGCTTCCGGCTCGTATGTTGTGTGGAATTG
TGAGCGGATAACAATTTCACACAGGAAACAGCTATGACCATGATTACGCCAAGCGCGCAATTAACCCTCA
CTAAAGGGAACAAAAGCTGGAGCTGCAAGC
Features (pLannotate 1.2.2; 31 found; start..end, strand, type, name):
      5..231     +  promoter       RSV promoter: Rous sarcoma virus enhancer/promoter
    232..412     +  LTR            5' LTR (truncated): truncated 5' long terminal repeat (LTR) from HIV-1
    459..584     +  misc_feature   HIV-1 Ψ: packaging signal of human immunodeficiency virus type 1
    568..931     +  CDS            HIV-1 gag (fragment): gag protein from human immunodeficiency virus 1; gag
   1077..1310    +  misc_feature   RRE: The Rev response element (RRE) of HIV-1 allows for Rev-dependent mRNA export from the nucleus to the cytoplasm.
   1687..1713    +  CDS            Rev (fragment): human immunodeficiency virus 1 (HIV-1) Rev protein; rev; enhances nuclear export of unspliced and incompletely spliced viral mRNAs
   1720..1743    +  promoter       SV40 promoter (fragment): SV40 early promoter
   1744..1815    +  promoter       SV40 promoter (fragment): SV40 enhancer and early promoter
   1839..1974    +  rep_origin     SV40 ori: SV40 origin of replication
   2020..2616    +  CDS            PuroR (fragment): puromycin N-acetyltransferase; pac from Streptomyces; confers resistance to puromycin
   2665..2782    +  misc_feature   cPPT/CTS: central polypurine tract and central termination sequence of HIV-1
   2847..2913    +  CDS            small t antigen (fragment): SV40 (simian virus 40) small t antigen
   2920..4098    +  promoter       EF-1α promoter: strong constitutive promoter for human elongation factor EF-1α
   4115..5551    +  CDS            TFCP2L1: TF2L1_HUMAN - Also known as CRTR1, LBP9. Experimental evidence at protein level: Swiss-Prot protein existence level 1. Transcription factor that facilitates establishment and maintenance of pluripotency in embryonic stem cells (ESCs) (PubMed:25215486, PubMed:26906118). With KLF2, acts as the major effector of self-renewal that mediates induction of pluripotency downstream of LIF/STAT3 and Wnt/beta-catenin signaling (By similarity). Required for normal duct development in the salivary gland and kidney (By similarity). Coordinates the development of the kidney collecting ducts intercalated (IC)
   5567..5620    +  promoter       U6 promoter (fragment): RNA polymerase III promoter for human U6 snRNA
   5662..6250    +  misc_feature   WPRE: woodchuck hepatitis virus posttranscriptional regulatory element
   6301..6320    +  misc_feature   cPPT/CTS (fragment): central polypurine tract and central termination sequence of HIV-1
   6322..6555    +  LTR            3' LTR (ΔU3): self-inactivating 3' long terminal repeat (LTR) from HIV-1
   6633..6754    +  polyA_signal   SV40 poly(A) signal: SV40 polyadenylation signal
   6794..6929    +  rep_origin     SV40 ori: SV40 origin of replication
   6950..6968    -  promoter       T7 promoter: promoter for bacteriophage T7 RNA polymerase
   6976..7131    +  CDS            lacZα (fragment): LacZα fragment of β-galactosidase; lacZ fragment
   7136..7564    +  rep_origin     f1 ori (sequence partly withheld): f1 bacteriophage origin of replication; arrow indicates direction of (+) strand synthesis
   7617..7721    +  promoter       AmpR promoter: bla
   7722..8582    +  CDS            AmpR: β-lactamase; bla; confers resistance to ampicillin, carbenicillin, and related antibiotics
   8753..9341    +  rep_origin     ori: high-copy-number ColE1/pMB1/pBR322/pUC origin of replication
   9524..9616    +  CDS            lacI (fragment): lac repressor; lacI; The lac repressor binds to the lac operator to inhibit transcription in E. coli. This inhibition can be relieved by adding lactose or isopropyl-β-D-thiogalactopyranoside (IPTG).
   9629..9650    +  protein_bind   CAP binding site: CAP binding activates transcription in the presence of cAMP. E. coli catabolite activator protein
   9665..9695    +  promoter       lac promoter: promoter for the E. coli lac operon
   9703..9719    +  protein_bind   lac operator: The lac repressor binds to the lac operator to inhibit transcription in E. coli. This inhibition can be relieved by adding lactose or isopropyl-β-D-thiogalactopyranoside (IPTG). lac repressor encoded by lacI
   9764..9782    +  promoter       T3 promoter: promoter for bacteriophage T3 RNA polymerase
