[The description below was written by a language model from this plasmid's Addgene catalogue record and pLannotate feature annotations shown in this document.]
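Description:
TFORF2706 is a third-generation-style, self-inactivating lentiviral expression plasmid built on the pLX_TRC317 backbone, carrying the human transcription factor TFCP2L1 (also known as LBP9 or CRTR1) as a synthesized open reading frame. It belongs to a barcoded transcription factor ORF collection in which each construct carries a unique 24-bp barcode, so that the factor delivered to a given cell can be identified in pooled overexpression screens. The barcode itself is not annotated in the feature table. In bacteria the plasmid is maintained through a high-copy ColE1/pUC-type origin and ampicillin resistance (AmpR), and an f1 origin is also present. The depositor notes that the plasmid can recombine, as is common for LTR-containing vectors.

The viral genome is transcribed in packaging cells from an RSV promoter fused to a truncated HIV-1 5' LTR. It contains the Ψ packaging signal with a gag fragment, the RRE for Rev-dependent nuclear export, a cPPT/CTS element and a ΔU3 3' LTR that inactivates LTR promoter activity after integration, followed by an SV40 poly(A) signal. Two expression units sit within the transfer region. An SV40 early promoter drives puromycin N-acetyltransferase for selecting transduced mammalian cells, and downstream the strong constitutive EF-1α promoter drives the TFCP2L1 coding sequence. A WPRE after the ORF enhances transcript stability and expression. A short U6 promoter fragment annotated between the ORF and the WPRE appears to be only a partial match, and the record does not state its role. The remaining lac, T7 and T3 elements are cloning-vector remnants. The construct is used to produce lentivirus for stable TFCP2L1 overexpression, for example in directed differentiation screens.
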