Addgene plasmid #142127: TFORF2706
Purpose: Lentiviral vector for overexpressing transcription factor ORFs with unique 24-bp barcodes. Barcodes facilitate identification of transcription factors in pooled screens.
Depositing lab: Feng Zhang. Depositing organization: Broad Institute. Publication: A transcription factor atlas of directed differentiation. Joung J, Ma S, Tay T, Geiger-Schuller KR, Kirchgatterer PC, Verdine VK, Guo B, Arias-Garcia MA, Allen WE, Singh A, Kuksenko O, Abudayyeh OO, Gootenberg JS, Fu Z, Macrae RK, Buenrostro JD, Regev A, Zhang F. Cell. 2023 Jan 5;186(1):209-229.e26. doi: 10.1016/j.cell.2022.11.026. PubMed 36608654.
Backbone
  Vector backbone: pLX_TRC317
  Backbone manufacturer: Broad Institute Genetic Perturbation Platform
  Backbone size w/o insert (bp): 8264
  Vector type: Mammalian Expression, Lentiviral
  Selectable markers: Puromycin
Growth in bacteria
  Bacterial resistance: Ampicillin, 100 μg/mL
  Growth temperature: 37°C
  Growth strain: NEB Stable
  Copy number: High Copy
Gene/Insert
  Gene/Insert name: TFCP2L1
  Species: H. sapiens (human)
  Insert size (bp): 1541
  Entrez Gene: TFCP2L1 (a.k.a. LBP9, CRTR1, LBP-9)
  Promoter: EF1a
  Cloning method: Unknown
  Sequencing primers: 5′ GGGTGGAGACTGAAGTTAGGCCAG; 3′ CACATAGCGTAAAAGGAGCAACATAG
Terms and licenses: Academic/Nonprofit Terms; Industry Terms: Not Available to Industry
Depositor comments: NM_014553,ENST00000263707 . The transcription factor ORF portion of this plasmid was synthesized by Genewiz. Please test multiple small colonies in case of plasmid recombination. To make this collection available in a timely manner, a portion of this collection was not fully sequenced by Addgene. If an Addgene verified full plasmid sequence is not available, please contact us prior to placing an order to request the full sequence.
How to cite: TFORF2706 was a gift from Feng Zhang (Addgene plasmid # 142127 ; http://n2t.net/addgene:142127 ; RRID:Addgene_142127)
