>Addgene plasmid #142127 | TFORF2706 | depositor partial sequence | sequence record 278518 | Insert
ACCGCCACCATGCTCTTCTGGCACACGCAGCCCGAGCACTACAACCAGCACAACTCCGGCAGCTACCTGC
GTGATGTGCTCGCTCTGCCCATCTTCAAGCAGGAGGAACCCCAGCTGTCCCCCGAGAACGAGGCCCGCCT
GCCACCCCTGCAATATGTGTTGTGTGCTGCCACGTCCCCAGCCGTGAAGCTGCATGAAGAGACGCTGACC
TACCTCAACCAAGGTCAGTCTTATGAAATCCGACTACTGGAGAATCGGAAGCTGGGAGACTTTCAAGATC
TGAACACAAAATATGTCAAGAGCATCATCCGTGTGGTCTTCCATGACCGCCGGCTGCAGTATACGGAGCA
CCAGCAGCTGGAGGGCTGGCGGTGGAGTCGGCCAGGGGACCGGATCCTGGACATCGATATTCCACTGTCT
GTTGGTATCTTGGACCCCAGGGCCAGCCCGACCCAGCTGAATGCAGTCGAGTTTTTGTGGGACCCTGCGA
AGAGAGCTTCTGCATTCATTCAGGTACACTGCATCAGCACAGAATTCACCCCCAGGAAGCACGGGGGCGA
GAAGGGAGTGCCCTTTCGAGTCCAGATTGACACGTTTAAGCAGAACGAGAATGGGGAGTACACGGAGCAC
CTGCACTCAGCCAGCTGCCAGATCAAGGTGTTCAAGCCGAAGGGAGCCGATCGGAAACAGAAGACTGACC
GGGAGAAGATGGAGAAAAGAACTGCCCAAGAGAAGGAGAAATACCAGCCGTCCTATGAAACCACCATCCT
CACAGAGTGCTCTCCATGGCCCGACGTGGCCTACCAGGTGAACAGCGCCCCGTCCCCAAGCTACAATGGT
TCTCCAAACAGCTTTGGCCTCGGCGAAGGCAACGCCTCTCCGACCCACCCGGTGGAGGCCCTGCCCGTGG
GCAGTGACCACCTGCTCCCATCAGCTTCGATCCAGGATGCCCAGCAGTGGCTTCACCGCAACAGGTTCTC
GCAGTTCTGCCGGCTCTTTGCCAGCTTCTCAGGTGCTGACTTGCTGAAGATGTCCCGAGATGATTTGGTC
CAGATCTGTGGTCCCGCAGATGGGATCCGGCTCTTCAACGCCATCAAAGGCCGGAATGTGAGGCCAAAGA
TGACCATTTATGTCTGTCAGGAGCTGGAGCAGAATCGAGTGCCCCTGCAGCAGAAGCGGGACGGCAGTGG
AGACAGCAACCTGTCTGTGTACCACGCCATCTTCCTGGAAGAGCTGACCACCTTGGAGCTGATTGAGAAG
ATCGCCAACCTGTACAGCATCTCCCCCCAGCACATCCACCGAGTCTACCGGCAGGGCCCCACGGGCATCC
ATGTGGTGGTGAGCAACGAGATGGTGCAGAACTTCCAAGATGAATCCTGTTTTGTCCTCAGCACAATTAA
AGCTGAGAGCAATGATGGCTACCACATCATCCTGAAATGTGGACTCTAGTAATGAACTAGTCCGTAACTT
GAAAGTATTTCGATTTCTTGGCTTTATATATCTTGTGGAAAGGACGATGAAGCGAAGCCATTTGAACTGC
C
