>Addgene plasmid #142127 | TFORF2706 | depositor partial sequence | sequence record 278519 | Barcode
TGAAGCGAAGCCATTTGAACTGCC
